Addgene plasmid #213233: EDNRB-DuET
Purpose: The DuET construct encodes the named human GPCR engineered with a cleaved hemagglutinin signal peptide, a 5' FLAG and a 3' 1D4 epitope tag optimized for expression in mammalian cells and proteomics studies.
Depositing lab: Thomas Sakmar. Publication: Multiplexed selectivity screening of anti-GPCR antibodies. Dahl L, Kotliar IB, Bendes A, Dodig-Crnkovic T, Fromm S, Elofsson A, Uhlen M, Sakmar TP, Schwenk JM. Sci Adv. 2023 May 3;9(18):eadf9297. doi: 10.1126/sciadv.adf9297. Epub 2023 May 3. PubMed 37134173.
Backbone
  Vector backbone: pcDNA 3.1 (+)
  Vector type: Mammalian Expression
Growth in bacteria
  Bacterial resistance: Ampicillin, 100 μg/mL
  Growth temperature: 37°C
  Growth strain: DH5alpha
  Copy number: High Copy
Gene/Insert
  Gene/Insert name: EDNRB (alt names: Endothelin receptor type B; ETB, HSCR, HSCR2)
  Species: H. sapiens (human)
  Entrez Gene: EDNRB (a.k.a. ABCDS, ET-B, ET-BR, ETB, ETB1, ETBR, ETRB, HSCR, HSCR2, WS4A)
  Promoter: CMV, T7
  Tag / fusion protein: FLAG (N terminal on insert); 1D4 (C terminal on insert)
  Cloning method: Gibson Cloning
Terms and licenses: Academic/Nonprofit Terms; Industry Terms: Not Available to Industry
Depositor comments: Class: A, Family: Endothelin. Ensembl ID: ENSG00000136160, Uniprot ID: P24530
How to cite: EDNRB-DuET was a gift from Thomas Sakmar (Addgene plasmid # 213233 ; http://n2t.net/addgene:213233 ; RRID:Addgene_213233)
