[The description below was written by a language model from this plasmid's Addgene catalogue record and pLannotate feature annotations shown in this document.]
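Description:
EDNRB-DuET is a mammalian expression plasmid built on the pcDNA 3.1 (+) backbone that carries the human endothelin receptor type B (EDNRB), a class A GPCR of the endothelin family. It is propagated in E. coli through a high-copy ColE1/pUC-type origin and selected with ampicillin via the β-lactamase gene. The sequenced record (about 7.1 kb) also shows the usual pcDNA3.1 accessory elements: an f1 phage origin and an SV40 early promoter driving a neomycin/kanamycin phosphotransferase gene with an SV40 polyadenylation signal, which would allow G418 selection of stably transfected mammalian cells. Several short annotations (lacI, ble, HIV-1 LTR and bom fragments) are partial matches to backbone sequence rather than functional parts.

The receptor coding sequence sits downstream of the CMV immediate-early enhancer and promoter and is terminated by the bovine growth hormone polyadenylation signal, giving strong constitutive expression after transfection. A T7 promoter lies between the CMV promoter and the insert and could support in vitro transcription. In the "DuET" design, the receptor is preceded by a cleavable hemagglutinin signal peptide that promotes membrane targeting and is removed during processing, followed by an N-terminal FLAG epitope. A 1D4 epitope (derived from the rhodopsin C-terminus) is fused at the C-terminus. The feature table detects the FLAG sequence as a fragment match to 3xFLAG, but it does not separately annotate the signal peptide or the 1D4 tag, which are known from the catalogue entry.

The two tags allow capture and detection of the full-length receptor from opposite ends. The construct is intended for expression in mammalian cells and for proteomics work, and the associated study used such constructs for multiplexed selectivity screening of anti-GPCR antibodies.
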