Features (pLannotate 1.2.2; 21 found; start..end, strand, type, name):
    481..1069    +  rep_origin     ori: high-copy-number ColE1/pMB1/pBR322/pUC origin of replication
   1252..1344    +  CDS            lacI (fragment): lac repressor; lacI; The lac repressor binds to the lac operator to inhibit transcription in E. coli. This inhibition can be relieved by adding lactose or isopropyl-β-D-thiogalactopyranoside (IPTG).
   1357..1378    +  protein_bind   CAP binding site: CAP binding activates transcription in the presence of cAMP. E. coli catabolite activator protein
   1393..1423    +  promoter       lac promoter: promoter for the E. coli lac operon
   1431..1447    +  protein_bind   lac operator: The lac repressor binds to the lac operator to inhibit transcription in E. coli. This inhibition can be relieved by adding lactose or isopropyl-β-D-thiogalactopyranoside (IPTG). lac repressor encoded by lacI
   1520..1641    -  polyA_signal   SV40 poly(A) signal: SV40 polyadenylation signal
   1636..1794    -  CDS            ble (fragment): BLE_KLEPN - Experimental evidence at protein level: Swiss-Prot protein existence level 1. Binding protein with a strong affinity to the bleomycin family of antibiotics. Binds to CL990; an antimitotic-antibiotic compound. From Klebsiella pneumoniae.
   1818..2609    -  CDS            neo: KKA2_KLEPN - Also known as kan, nptII. Experimental evidence at protein level: Swiss-Prot protein existence level 1. Resistance to kanamycin, neomycin, paromomycin, ribostamycin, butirosin and gentamicin B. From Klebsiella pneumoniae.
   2676..3005    -  promoter       SV40 promoter: SV40 enhancer and early promoter
   3019..3447    -  rep_origin     f1 ori (sequence partly withheld): f1 bacteriophage origin of replication; arrow indicates direction of (+) strand synthesis
   3468..3489    -  promoter       SV40 promoter (fragment): SV40 enhancer and early promoter
   3493..3717    -  polyA_signal   bGH poly(A) signal: bovine growth hormone polyadenylation signal
   3842..5167    -  CDS            EDNRB: EDNRB_HUMAN - Also known as ETRB. Experimental evidence at protein level: Swiss-Prot protein existence level 1. Non-specific receptor for endothelin 1, 2, and 3. Mediates its action by association with G proteins that activate a phosphatidylinositol-calcium second messenger system. From Homo sapiens (Human).
   5450..5470    -  CDS            3xFLAG (fragment): three tandem FLAG® epitope tags
   5569..5587    -  promoter       T7 promoter: promoter for bacteriophage T7 RNA polymerase
   5603..5636    -  LTR            5' LTR (truncated) (fragment): truncated 5' long terminal repeat (LTR) from HIV-1
   5632..5835    -  promoter       CMV promoter: human cytomegalovirus (CMV) immediate early promoter
   5836..6215    -  enhancer       CMV enhancer: human cytomegalovirus immediate early enhancer
   6370..6422    +  misc_feature   bom (fragment): basis of mobility region from pBR322
   6481..6585    +  promoter       AmpR promoter: bla
   6586..310     +  CDS            AmpR (across the origin): β-lactamase; bla; confers resistance to ampicillin, carbenicillin, and related antibiotics
>Addgene plasmid #213233 | EDNRB-DuET | addgene full sequence | sequence record 430896 | Addgene NGS Result
GGCAACAACGTTGCGCAAACTATTAACTGGCGAACTACTTACTCTAGCTTCCCGGCAACAATTAATAGAC
TGGATGGAGGCGGATAAAGTTGCAGGACCACTTCTGCGCTCGGCCCTTCCGGCTGGCTGGTTTATTGCTG
ATAAATCTGGAGCCGGTGAGCGTGGGTCTCGCGGTATCATTGCAGCACTGGGGCCAGATGGTAAGCCCTC
CCGTATCGTAGTTATCTACACGACGGGGAGTCAGGCAACTATGGATGAACGAAATAGACAGATCGCTGAG
ATAGGTGCCTCACTGATTAAGCATTGGTAACTGTCAGACCAAGTTTACTCATATATACTTTAGATTGATT
TAAAACTTCATTTTTAATTTAAAAGGATCTAGGTGAAGATCCTTTTTGATAATCTCATGACCAAAATCCC
TTAACGTGAGTTTTCGTTCCACTGAGCGTCAGACCCCGTAGAAAAGATCAAAGGATCTTCTTGAGATCCT
TTTTTTCTGCGCGTAATCTGCTGCTTGCAAACAAAAAAACCACCGCTACCAGCGGTGGTTTGTTTGCCGG
ATCAAGAGCTACCAACTCTTTTTCCGAAGGTAACTGGCTTCAGCAGAGCGCAGATACCAAATACCGTTCT
TCTAGTGTAGCCGTAGTTAGGCCACCACTTCAAGAACTCTGTAGCACCGCCTACATACCTCGCTCTGCTA
ATCCTGTTACCAGTGGCTGCTGCCAGTGGCGATAAGTCGTGTCTTACCGGGTTGGACTCAAGACGATAGT
TACCGGATAAGGCGCAGCGGTCGGGCTGAACGGGGGGTTCGTGCACACAGCCCAGCTTGGAGCGAACGAC
CTACACCGAACTGAGATACCTACAGCGTGAGCTATGAGAAAGCGCCACGCTTCCCGAAGGGAGAAAGGCG
GACAGGTATCCGGTAAGCGGCAGGGTCGGAACAGGAGAGCGCACGAGGGAGCTTCCAGGGGGAAACGCCT
GGTATCTTTATAGTCCTGTCGGGTTTCGCCACCTCTGACTTGAGCGTCGATTTTTGTGATGCTCGTCAGG
GGGGCGGAGCCTATGGAAAAACGCCAGCAACGCGGCCTTTTTACGGTTCCTGGCCTTTTGCTGGCCTTTT
GCTCACATGTTCTTTCCTGCGTTATCCCCTGATTCTGTGGATAACCGTATTACCGCCTTTGAGTGAGCTG
ATACCGCTCGCCGCAGCCGAACGACCGAGCGCAGCGAGTCAGTGAGCGAGGAAGCGGAAGAGCGCCCAAT
ACGCAAACCGCCTCTCCCCGCGCGTTGGCCGATTCATTAATGCAGCTGGCACGACAGGTTTCCCGACTGG
AAAGCGGGCAGTGAGCGCAACGCAATTAATGTGAGTTAGCTCACTCATTAGGCACCCCAGGCTTTACACT
TTATGCTTCCGGCTCGTATGTTGTGTGGAATTGTGAGCGGATAACAATTTCACACAGGAAACAGCTATGA
CCATGATTACGCCAAGCTCTAGCTAGAGGTCGACGGTATACAGACATGATAAGATACATTGATGAGTTTG
GACAAACCACAACTAGAATGCAGTGAAAAAAATGCTTTATTTGTGAAATTTGTGATGCTATTGCTTTATT
TGTAACCATTATAAGCTGCAATAAACAAGTTGGGGTGGGCGAAGAACTCCAGCATGAGATCCCCGCGCTG
GAGGATCATCCAGCCGGCGTCCCGGAAAACGATTCCGAAGCCCAACCTTTCATAGAAGGCGGCGGTGGAA
TCGAAATCTCGTGATGGCAGGTTGGGCGTCGCTTGGTCGGTCATTTCGAACCCCAGAGTCCCGCTCAGAA
GAACTCGTCAAGAAGGCGATAGAAGGCGATGCGCTGCGAATCGGGAGCGGCGATACCGTAAAGCACGAGG
AAGCGGTCAGCCCATTCGCCGCCAAGCTCTTCAGCAATATCACGGGTAGCCAACGCTATGTCCTGATAGC
GGTCCGCCACACCCAGCCGGCCACAGTCGATGAATCCAGAAAAGCGGCCATTTTCCACCATGATATTCGG
CAAGCAGGCATCGCCATGGGTCACGACGAGATCCTCGCCGTCGGGCATGCGCGCCTTGAGCCTGGCGAAC
AGTTCGGCTGGCGCGAGCCCCTGATGCTCTTCGTCCAGATCATCCTGATCGACAAGACCGGCTTCCATCC
GAGTACGTGCTCGCTCGATGCGATGTTTCGCTTGGTGGTCGAATGGGCAGGTAGCCGGATCAAGCGTATG
CAGCCGCCGCATTGCATCAGCCATGATGGATACTTTCTCGGCAGGAGCAAGGTGAGATGACAGGAGATCC
TGCCCCGGCACTTCGCCCAATAGCAGCCAGTCCCTTCCCGCTTCAGTGACAACGTCGAGCACAGCTGCGC
AAGGAACGCCCGTCGTGGCCAGCCACGATAGCCGCGCTGCCTCGTCCTGCAGTTCATTCAGGGCACCGGA
CAGGTCGGTCTTGACAAAAAGAACCGGGCGCCCCTGCGCTGACAGCCGGAACACGGCGGCATCAGAGCAG
CCGATTGTCTGTTGTGCCCAGTCATAGCCGAATAGCCTCTCCACCCAAGCGGCCGGAGAACCTGCGTGCA
ATCCATCTTGTTCAATCATGCGAAACGATCCTCATCCTGTCTCTTGATCAGATCCGAAAATGGATATACA
AGCTCCCGGGAGCTTTTTGCAAAAGCCTAGGCCTCCAAAAAAGCCTCCTCACTACTTCTGGAATAGCTCA
GAGGCAGAGGCGGCCTCGGCCTCTGCATAAATAAAAAAAATTAGTCAGCCATGGGGCGGAGAATGGGCGG
AACTGGGCGGAGTTAGGGGCGGGATGGGCGGAGTTAGGGGCGGGACTATGGTTGCTGACTAATTGAGATG
CATGCTTTGCATACTTCTGCCTGCTGGGGAGCCTGGGGACTTTCCACACCTGGTTGCTGACTAATTGAGA
TGCATGCTTTGCATACTTCTGCCTGCTGGGGAGCCTGGGGACTTTCCACACCCTAACTGACACACATTCC
ACAGAATTAATTCGCGTTAAATTTTTGTTAAATCAGCTCATTTTTTAACCAATAGGCCGAAATCGGCAAA
ATCCCTTATAAATCAAAAGAATAGACCGAGATAGGGT
[37 nt withheld, positions 3118-3154]
AAAGAACGTGGACTCCAACGTCAAAGG
[49 nt withheld, positions 3182-3230]
T
[91 nt withheld, positions 3232-3322]
G
[124 nt withheld, positions 3324-3447]
GGGGATACCCCCTAGAGCCCCAGCTGGTTCTTTCCGCCTCAGAAGCCATAGAGCCCACCGCATCCCCAGC
ATGCCTGCTATTGTCTTCCCAATCCTCCCCCTTGCTGTCCTGCCCCACCCCACCCCCCAGAATAGAATGA
CACCTACTCAGACAATGCGATGCAATTTCCTCATTTTATTAGGAAAGGACAGTGGGAGTGGCACCTTCCA
GGGTCAAGGAAGGCACGGGGGAGGGGCAAACAACAGATGGCTGGCAACTAGAAGGCACAGTCGAGGCTGA
TCAGCGGGTTTAAACGGGCCCTCTAGATTAGGCAGGGGCCACCTGAGAAGTCTCGGTCTTAGACACGGTG
GTGCTGGCCTCATCGAATTCACCGGTGCGTCCACCGGTATCGATGCTAGATGAGTATTTATTGGAGGACC
GAAAGTTATCATAGCCGTGGTCATTTGCTTTGAACTTCAGACAGCTCTGTTTTTCCTCCAAACTCTGCTT
CTCTTCAAAAGATTGGCACCAACAGCACAGACAGCTCTTGAAGCAATTCTTAAATCTCTTGCTCACGAGA
TAGAGTGCAATGGGATTAATACAACTGTTCAGGGAGGCCATGTTAATGCCGATATAATCGAGCACGAGGA
GGAAGCTGAGCAGCTCGCATCTGTTAGGATCATTCTGATTGTACAGAGTCAGCTTGAGGATTCTGGAAAG
GTGCAGAGGCAGCCAACAGAGAGCAAAGACCAGGACCAAGCAAAACACGGTCTTAGCCACCTCCCGTCGT
TGTTTCAGGTGGTCATTGAGAGCAATCTGCATACCGGATTTTTTCCGAAGCATCTCGCAAGTCATAAGGG
TGTAGAAGAAAGCAGTTATTGCCAATGGGAGGCAGAAGTAAAAAGAGAAGAGCCACCAATCTTTAGCAGT
CTTATAGAACTGCATGAACGCTGTCTTTTGCACAGGGTGCAGGAGACAGATCCGGAGGTAAGATCCCTTG
TAGTCCATTGTGATTATATCAAACCCGATGGCCTCAGGCACAGCGAGAACGACACTCACCACCCAGATGA
GCACGATCTCAACGGCAGTCCACTTGGGAACACCGATCCCCTTGATGCGTGACCAGCTGGCAACAGCTCG
GTATCTATCAATGGACAGGGCGCAGAGGGACAGCACTGTGATCCCCACGGAGGCCTTCTGGATGAAGGGA
ACCAGTTTGCACATTTCTGCGCCAAAGGGCCAGTCCTCGGCAAGGAGCTTGTACACATTGATAGGAATGT
CGATGACGATATGCAGGAGATCGCCCAGCGCCAGACTGGCGATCAGGATGTTGGGTCCGTTGCGCATGCA
CTTATTTTTGTATATGATTCTGAGCAACGTGGAGTTTCCTATTATGCCCAGTACAAAGACCAGGCAAGAC
ACTACGGTGTTTATATACTTGAAGGTCTCTTTGATCTCTATAGGTCCCTGACAGGGCGGGGGGGAAATAG
TTCTTGGTGGGCTGCCGGCTGTTCTATCGCCTTTTGGTACTTCGGCGGGAGCCAGAGACCTAGCCAATGA
TGCGTTAGATCCCTTGGGCCAAAGTGTTTTGGTGGGAGGGGTCATTATCTCAGCAGTCTGCAGCAAGGGT
GTAGCGCGGTCGGGTGGAAAACCTCTTTCTTCGCCCCATATGCGACTCAGACCGCAAGCCAAAACGAGAG
CTACCAAAGCTCGGCCGCAGAGACTAGGTGGCGGCTGCATTGAAGAGCCAGCTCCACTAGGCGTCCTATG
ACCGCTTCTAAGCTTAAGAGCCTCTCTTATTTGACAGACGAGGTGCAAGGCCACGAATGGGGACCACCGG
CCCGGCAGTCTAAAGCCGGCAGGGTTCCATCCCGCCCGTGGGCTAGAACAGGCTTCTCTTGAAGAGCATG
CTGGACCCGCCCTGACAAACCGCTGTGAAAATGCGAGGCAATGAAGTCTCCACCGTTTGGACGGAGTCTC
AGCCGCCATCAGGCAGGTAGACTTGTTCATATCGATGCTGGCGTCATCATCGTCCTTGTAGTCGGCGAAT
ACCAGGCAGAAGATGTAGCTCAGGGCGATGATCGTCTTCATGGTGGCGCGGCCGCTAAGCTTAAGTTTAA
ACGCTAGCCAGCTTGGGTCTCCCTATAGTGAGTCGTATTAATTTCGATAAGCCAGTAAGCAGTGGGTTCT
CTAGTTAGCCAGAGAGCTCTGCTTATATAGACCTCCCACCGTACACGCCTACCGCCCATTTGCGTCAATG
GGGCGGAGTTGTTACGACATTTTGGAAAGTCCCGTTGATTTTGGTGCCAAAACAAACTCCCATTGACGTC
AATGGGGTGGAGACTTGGAAATCCCCGTGAGTCAAACCGCTATCCACGCCCATTGATGTACTGCCAAAAC
CGCATCACCATGGTAATAGCGATGACTAATACGTAGATGTACTGCCAAGTAGGAAAGTCCCATAAGGTCA
TGTACTGGGCATAATGCCAGGCGGGCCATTTACCGTCATTGACGTCAATAGGGGGCGTACTTGGCATATG
ATACACTTGATGTACTGCCAAGTGGGCAGTTTACCGTAAATACTCCACCCATTGACGTCAATGGAAAGTC
CCTATTGGCGTTACTATGGGAACATACGTCATTATTGACGTCAATGGGCGGGGGTCGTTGGGCGGTCAGC
CAGGCGGGCCATTTACCGTAAGTTATGTAACGCGGAACTCCATATATGGGCTATGAACTAATGACCCCGT
AATTGATTACTATTAATAACTAGTCAATAATCAATGTCAACGCGTATATCTGGCCCGTACATCGCGAAGC
AGCGCAAAACGCCTAACCCTAAGCAGATTCTTCATGCAAATGTCGGTCAAGCCTTGCCTTGTTGTAGCTT
AAATTTTGCTCGCGCACTACTCAGCGACCTCCAACACACAAGCAGGGAGCAGATACTGGCTTAACTATGC
GGCATCAGAGCAGATTGTACTGAGAGTGCACCATAGGGGATCGGGAGATCTCCCGATCCGTCGACGTCAG
GTGGCACTTTTCGGGGAAATGTGCGCGGAACCCCTATTTGTTTATTTTTCTAAATACATTCAAATATGTA
TCCGCTCATGAGACAATAACCCTGATAAATGCTTCAATAATATTGAAAAAGGAAGAGTATGAGTATTCAA
CATTTCCGTGTCGCCCTTATTCCCTTTTTTGCGGCATTTTGCCTTCCTGTTTTTGCTCACCCAGAAACGC
TGGTGAAAGTAAAAGATGCTGAAGATCAGTTGGGTGCACGAGTGGGTTACATCGAACTGGATCTCAACAG
CGGTAAGATCCTTGAGAGTTTTCGCCCCGAAGAACGTTTTCCAATGATGAGCACTTTTAAAGTTCTGCTA
TGTGGCGCGGTATTATCCCGTATTGACGCCGGGCAAGAGCAACTCGGTCGCCGCATACACTATTCTCAGA
ATGACTTGGTTGAGTACTCACCAGTCACAGAAAAGCATCTTACGGATGGCATGACAGTAAGAGAATTATG
CAGTGCTGCCATAACCATGAGTGATAACACTGCGGCCAACTTACTTCTGACAACGATCGGAGGACCGAAG
GAGCTAACCGCTTTTTTGCACAACATGGGGGATCATGTAACTCGCCTTGATCGTTGGGAACCGGAGCTGA
ATGAAGCCATACCAAACGACGAGCGTGACACCACGATGCCTGTAGCAAT
